>Addgene plasmid #175520 | pET-51b-HaloTag10 | addgene full sequence | sequence record 343761 | Addgene NGS Result
[123 nt withheld, positions 1-123]
C
[91 nt withheld, positions 125-215]
A
[49 nt withheld, positions 217-265]
CCTTTGACGTTGGAGTCCACGTTCTTT
[37 nt withheld, positions 293-329]
ACCCTATCTCGGTCTATTCTTTTGATTTATAAGGGATTTTGCCGATTTCGGCCTATTGGTTAAAAAATGA
GCTGATTTAACAAAAATTTAACGCGAATTTTAACAAAATATTAACGTTTACAATTTCTGGCGGCACGATG
GCATGAGATTATCAAAAAGGATCTTCACCTAGATCCTTTTAAATTAAAAATGAAGTTTTAAATCAATCTA
AAGTATATATGAGTAAACTTGGTCTGACAGTTACCAATGCTTAATCAGTGAGGCACCTATCTCAGCGATC
TGTCTATTTCGTTCATCCATAGTTGCCTGACTCCCCGTCGTGTAGATAACTACGATACGGGAGGGCTTAC
CATCTGGCCCCAGTGCTGCAATGATACCGCGAGACCCACGCTCACCGGCTCCAGATTTATCAGCAATAAA
CCAGCCAGCCGGAAGGGCCGAGCGCAGAAGTGGTCCTGCAACTTTATCCGCCTCCATCCAGTCTATTAAT
TGTTGCCGGGAAGCTAGAGTAAGTAGTTCGCCAGTTAATAGTTTGCGCAACGTTGTTGCCATTGCTACAG
GCATCGTGGTGTCACGCTCGTCGTTTGGTATGGCTTCATTCAGCTCCGGTTCCCAACGATCAAGGCGAGT
TACATGATCCCCCATGTTGTGCAAAAAAGCGGTTAGCTCCTTCGGTCCTCCGATCGTTGTCAGAAGTAAG
TTGGCCGCAGTGTTATCACTCATGGTTATGGCAGCACTGCATAATTCTCTTACTGTCATGCCATCCGTAA
GATGCTTTTCTGTGACTGGTGAGTACTCAACCAAGTCATTCTGAGAATAGTGTATGCGGCGACCGAGTTG
CTCTTGCCCGGCGTCAATACGGGATAATACCGCGCCACATAGCAGAACTTTAAAAGTGCTCATCATTGGA
AAACGTTCTTCGGGGCGAAAACTCTCAAGGATCTTACCGCTGTTGAGATCCAGTTCGATGTAACCCACTC
GTGCACCCAACTGATCTTCAGCATCTTTTACTTTCACCAGCGTTTCTGGGTGAGCAAAAACAGGAAGGCA
AAATGCCGCAAAAAAGGGAATAAGGGCGACACGGAAATGTTGAATACTCATACTCTTCCTTTTTCAATCA
TGATTGAAGCATTTATCAGGGTTATTGTCTCATGAGCGGATACATATTTGAATGTATTTAGAAAAATAAA
CAAATAGGTCATGACCAAAATCCCTTAACGTGAGTTTTCGTTCCACTGAGCGTCAGACCCCGTAGAAAAG
ATCAAAGGATCTTCTTGAGATCCTTTTTTTCTGCGCGTAATCTGCTGCTTGCAAACAAAAAAACCACCGC
TACCAGCGGTGGTTTGTTTGCCGGATCAAGAGCTACCAACTCTTTTTCCGAAGGTAACTGGCTTCAGCAG
AGCGCAGATACCAAATACTGTCCTTCTAGTGTAGCCGTAGTTAGGCCACCACTTCAAGAACTCTGTAGCA
CCGCCTACATACCTCGCTCTGCTAATCCTGTTACCAGTGGCTGCTGCCAGTGGCGATAAGTCGTGTCTTA
CCGGGTTGGACTCAAGACGATAGTTACCGGATAAGGCGCAGCGGTCGGGCTGAACGGGGGGTTCGTGCAC
ACAGCCCAGCTTGGAGCGAACGACCTACACCGAACTGAGATACCTACAGCGTGAGCTATGAGAAAGCGCC
ACGCTTCCCGAAGGGAGAAAGGCGGACAGGTATCCGGTAAGCGGCAGGGTCGGAACAGGAGAGCGCACGA
GGGAGCTTCCAGGGGGAAACGCCTGGTATCTTTATAGTCCTGTCGGGTTTCGCCACCTCTGACTTGAGCG
TCGATTTTTGTGATGCTCGTCAGGGGGGCGGAGCCTATGGAAAAACGCCAGCAACGCGGCCTTTTTACGG
TTCCTGGCCTTTTGCTGGCCTTTTGCTCACATGTTCTTTCCTGCGTTATCCCCTGATTCTGTGGATAACC
GTATTACCGCCTTTGAGTGAGCTGATACCGCTCGCCGCAGCCGAACGACCGAGCGCAGCGAGTCAGTGAG
CGAGGAAGCGGAAGAGCGCCTGATGCGGTATTTTCTCCTTACGCATCTGTGCGGTATTTCACACCGCAAT
GGTGCACTCTCAGTACAATCTGCTCTGATGCCGCATAGTTAAGCCAGTATACACTCCGCTATCGCTACGT
GACTGGGTCATGGCTGCGCCCCGACACCCGCCAACACCCGCTGACGCGCCCTGACGGGCTTGTCTGCTCC
CGGCATCCGCTTACAGACAAGCTGTGACCGTCTCCGGGAGCTGCATGTGTCAGAGGTTTTCACCGTCATC
ACCGAAACGCGCGAGGCAGCTGCGGTAAAGCTCATCAGCGTGGTCGTGAAGCGATTCACAGATGTCTGCC
TGTTCATCCGCGTCCAGCTCGTTGAGTTTCTCCAGAAGCGTTAATGTCTGGCTTCTGATAAAGCGGGCCA
TGTTAAGGGCGGTTTTTTCCTGTTTGGTCACTGATGCCTCCGTGTAAGGGGGATTTCTGTTCATGGGGGT
AATGATACCGATGAAACGAGAGAGGATGCTCACGATACGGGTTACTGATGATGAACATGCCCGGTTACTG
GAACGTTGTGAGGGTAAACAACTGGCGGTATGGATGCGGCGGGACCAGAGAAAAATCACTCAGGGTCAAT
GCCAGCGCTTCGTTAATACAGATGTAGGTGTTCCACAGGGTAGCCAGCAGCATCCTGCGATGCAGATCCG
GAACATAATGGTGCAGGGCGCTGACTTCCGCGTTTCCAGACTTTACGAAACACGGAAACCGAAGACCATT
CATGTTGTTGCTCAGGTCGCAGACGTTTTGCAGCAGCAGTCGCTTCACGTTCGCTCGCGTATCGGTGATT
CATTCTGCTAACCAGTAAGGCAACCCCGCCAGCCTAGCCGGGTCCTCAACGACAGGAGCACGATCATGCT
AGTCATGCCCCGCGCCCACCGGAAGGAGCTGACTGGGTTGAAGGCTCTCAAGGGCATCGGTCGAGATCCC
GGTGCCTAATGAGTGAGCTAACTTACATTAATTGCGTTGCGCTCACTGCCCGCTTTCCAGTCGGGAAACC
TGTCGTGCCAGCTGCATTAATGAATCGGCCAACGCGCGGGGAGAGGCGGTTTGCGTATTGGGCGCCAGGG
TGGTTTTTCTTTTCACCAGTGAGACGGGCAACAGCTGATTGCCCTTCACCGCCTGGCCCTGAGAGAGTTG
CAGCAAGCGGTCCACGCTGGTTTGCCCCAGCAGGCGAAAATCCTGTTTGATGGTGGTTAACGGCGGGATA
TAACATGAGCTGTCTTCGGTATCGTCGTATCCCACTACCGAGATGTCCGCACCAACGCGCAGCCCGGACT
CGGTAATGGCGCGCATTGCGCCCAGCGCCATCTGATCGTTGGCAACCAGCATCGCAGTGGGAACGATGCC
CTCATTCAGCATTTGCATGGTTTGTTGAAAACCGGACATGGCACTCCAGTCGCCTTCCCGTTCCGCTATC
GGCTGAATTTGATTGCGAGTGAGATATTTATGCCAGCCAGCCAGACGCAGACGCGCCGAGACAGAACTTA
ATGGGCCCGCTAACAGCGCGATTTGCTGGTGACCCAATGCGACCAGATGCTCCACGCCCAGTCGCGTACC
GTCTTCATGGGAGAAAATAATACTGTTGATGGGTGTCTGGTCAGAGACATCAAGAAATAACGCCGGAACA
TTAGTGCAGGCAGCTTCCACAGCAATGGCATCCTGGTCATCCAGCGGATAGTTAATGATCAGCCCACTGA
CGCGTTGCGCGAGAAGATTGTGCACCGCCGCTTTACAGGCTTCGACGCCGCTTCGTTCTACCATCGACAC
CACCACGCTGGCACCCAGTTGATCGGCGCGAGATTTAATCGCCGCGACAATTTGCGACGGCGCGTGCAGG
GCCAGACTGGAGGTGGCAACGCCAATCAGCAACGACTGTTTGCCCGCCAGTTGTTGTGCCACGCGGTTGG
GAATGTAATTCAGCTCCGCCATCGCCGCTTCCACTTTTTCCCGCGTTTTCGCAGAAACGTGGCTGGCCTG
GTTCACCACGCGGGAAACGGTCTGATAAGAGACACCGGCATACTCTGCGACATCGTATAACGTTACTGGT
TTCACATTCACCACCCTGAATTGACTCTCTTCCGGGCGCTATCATGCCATACCGCGAAAGGTTTTGCGCC
ATTCGATGGTGTCCGGGATCTCGACGCTCTCCCTTATGCGACTCCTGCATTAGGAAGCAGCCCAGTAGTA
GGTTGAGGCCGTTGAGCACCGCCGCCGCAAGGAATGGTGCATGCAAGGAGATGGCGCCCAACAGTCCCCC
GGCCACGGGGCCTGCCACCATACCCACGCCGAAACAAGCGCTCATGAGCCCGAAGTGGCGAGCCCGATCT
TCCCCATCGGTGATGTCGGCGATATAGGCGCCAGCAACCGCACCTGTGGCGCCGGTGATGCCGGCCACGA
TGCGTCCGGCGTAGAGGATCGAGATCGATCTCGATCCCGCGAAATTAATACGACTCACTATAGGGGAATT
GTGAGCGGATAACAATTCCCCTCTAGAAATAATTTTGTTTAACTTTAAGAAGGAGATATACCATGCATCA
CCACCATCATCACCATCACCACCACGAAAACCTGTATTTTCAGGGCATCGGTACTGGCTTTCCATTCGAC
CCCCATTATGTGGAAGTCCTGGGCGAGCGCATGCACTACGTCGATGTTGGTCCGCGCGATGGCACCCCTG
TGCTGTTCCTGCACGGTAACCCGACCTCCTCCTACGTGTGGCGCAACATCATCCCGCATGTTGCACCGAC
CCATCGCTGCATTGCTCCAGACCTGATCGGTATGGGCAAATCCGACAAACCAGACCTGGGTTATTTCTTC
GACGACCACGTCCGCTTCATGGATGCCTTCATCGAAGCCCTGGGTCTGGAAGAGGTCGTCCTGGTCATTC
ACGACTGGGGCTCCGCTCTGGGTTTCCACTGGGCCAAGCGCAATCCAGAGCGCGTCAAAGGTATTGCATT
TATGGAGTTCATCCGCCCTATCCCGACCTGGGACGAATGGCCAGAATTTGCCCGCGAGACCTTCCAGGCC
TTCCGCACCACCGACGTCGGCCGCAAGCTGATCATCGATTGGAACGTTTTTATCGAGGGTACGCTGCCGA
TGGGTGTCGTCCGCCCGCTGACTGAAGTCGAGATGGACCATTACCGCGAGCCGTTCCTGAATCCTGTTGA
CCGCGAGCCACTGTGGCGCTTCCCAAACGAGCTGCCAATCGCCGGTGAGCCAGCGAACATCGTCGCGCTG
GTCGAAGAATACATGGACTGGCTGCACCAGTCCCCTGTCCCGAAGCTGCTGTTCTGGGGCACCCCAGGCG
TTCTGATCCCACCGGCCGAAGCCGCTCGCCTGGCCAAAAGCCTGCCTAACTGCAAGGCTGTGGACATCGG
CCCGGGTCTGAATCTGCTGCAAGAAGACAACCCGGACCTGATCGGCAGCGAGATCGCGCGCTGGCTGTCT
ACTCTGGAGATTTAATTAACCTAGGCTGCTGCCACCGCTGAGCAATAACTAGCATAACCCCTTGGGGCCT
CTAAACGGGTCTTGAGGGGTTTTTTGCTGAAAGGAGGAACTATATCCGGATTGGCGAATGGGA
Features (pLannotate 1.2.2; 19 found; start..end, strand, type, name):
    570..1430    -  CDS            AmpR: β-lactamase; bla; confers resistance to ampicillin, carbenicillin, and related antibiotics
   1431..1523    -  promoter       AmpR promoter: bla
   1604..2192    +  rep_origin     ori: high-copy-number ColE1/pMB1/pBR322/pUC origin of replication
   2378..2517    -  misc_feature   bom: basis of mobility region from pBR322
   2619..2810    -  CDS            rop: Rop protein, which maintains plasmids at low copy number; rop
   2827..3207    +  CDS            YPB1_ECOLX: Protein predicted: Swiss-Prot protein existence level 4. From Escherichia coli.
   3269..3333    -  CDS            TcR (fragment): tetracycline efflux protein; tet; confers resistance to tetracycline
   3348..3369    -  protein_bind   CAP binding site: CAP binding activates transcription in the presence of cAMP. E. coli catabolite activator protein
   3382..4464    -  CDS            lacI: lac repressor; lacI; The lac repressor binds to the lac operator to inhibit transcription in E. coli. This inhibition can be relieved by adding lactose or isopropyl-β-D-thiogalactopyranoside (IPTG).
   4465..4542    -  promoter       lacI promoter: lacI
   4550..4829    -  CDS            TcR (fragment): tetracycline efflux protein; tet; confers resistance to tetracycline
   4855..4873    +  promoter       T7 promoter: promoter for bacteriophage T7 RNA polymerase
   4874..4898    +  protein_bind   lac operator: The lac repressor binds to the lac operator to inhibit transcription in E. coli. This inhibition can be relieved by adding lactose or isopropyl-β-D-thiogalactopyranoside (IPTG). lac repressor encoded by lacI
   4913..4935    +  RBS            RBS: efficient ribosome binding site from bacteriophage T7 gene 10 (Olins and Rangwala, 1989)
   4975..4995    +  CDS            TEV site: tobacco etch virus (TEV) protease recognition and cleavage site
   4996..5872    +  CDS            HaloTag® (fragment): modified bacterial dehalogenase that forms covalent bonds with chloroalkane derivatives
   5883..5900    +  CDS            SET1 (fragment): solubility-enhancement tag derived from T7 phage gene 10B
   5908..5955    +  terminator     T7 terminator: transcription terminator for bacteriophage T7 RNA polymerase
   5992..455     +  rep_origin     f1 ori (across the origin) (sequence partly withheld): f1 bacteriophage origin of replication; arrow indicates direction of (+) strand synthesis
