[The description below was written by a language model from this plasmid's Addgene catalogue record and pLannotate feature annotations shown in this document.]
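Description:
pET-51b-HaloTag10 is a bacterial expression plasmid of about 6 kb, built on the pET51b(+) backbone, for producing the HaloTag10 protein in E. coli. It replicates from a ColE1/pBR322-type origin and retains the bom region and the rop gene, which holds the plasmid at low copy number, in line with the catalogue entry. Selection is through the AmpR β-lactamase gene under its own promoter. An f1 phage origin is also present, and short tetracycline-resistance fragments are backbone remnants rather than functional markers.

The payload is a standard pET cassette. A T7 promoter followed directly by a lac operator drives transcription, and the plasmid-borne lacI gene supplies repressor, so expression needs a host that provides T7 RNA polymerase and is induced with IPTG. A T7 gene 10 ribosome binding site starts translation of an open reading frame in which a TEV protease cleavage site sits immediately upstream of the HaloTag coding sequence. A T7 terminator lies downstream. The catalogue lists an N-terminal His tag. The feature table does not annotate it, but a tag placed ahead of the TEV site would allow affinity purification followed by tag removal. A very short match to a "SET1" tag just after the HaloTag sequence is probably an annotation artefact.

HaloTag is an engineered bacterial dehalogenase that bonds covalently to chloroalkane ligands, so the catalogue's "human" species label does not reflect the protein's origin. HaloTag10 is HaloTag7 with the Q165W substitution, one of a set of variants engineered for fluorescence lifetime multiplexing. The plasmid is used to produce the recombinant protein in bacteria.
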