Addgene plasmid #175520: pET-51b-HaloTag10
Purpose: Expression of HaloTag10 in bacterial cells
Depositing lab: Kai Johnsson. Depositing organization: Max Planck Institute for Medical Research. Publication: Engineered HaloTag variants for fluorescence lifetime multiplexing. Frei MS, Tarnawski M, Roberti MJ, Koch B, Hiblot J, Johnsson K. Nat Methods. 2021 Dec 16. pii: 10.1038/s41592-021-01341-x. doi: 10.1038/s41592-021-01341-x. PubMed 34916672.
Backbone
  Vector backbone: pET51b(+)
  Vector type: Bacterial Expression
Growth in bacteria
  Bacterial resistance: Ampicillin, 100 μg/mL
  Growth temperature: 37°C
  Growth strain: DH5alpha
  Copy number: Low Copy
Gene/Insert
  Gene/Insert name: HaloTag10 (alt name: HaloTag10)
  Species: H. sapiens (human)
  Mutation: HaloTag10 = HaloTag7-Q165W
  Tag / fusion protein: His (N terminal on insert)
  Cloning method: Gibson Cloning
Terms and licenses: Academic/Nonprofit Terms; Industry Terms: Not Available to Industry
How to cite: pET-51b-HaloTag10 was a gift from Kai Johnsson (Addgene plasmid # 175520 ; http://n2t.net/addgene:175520 ; RRID:Addgene_175520)
